>Addgene plasmid #103561 | LSB-hsa-miR-490-5p | depositor full sequence | sequence record 196170 | Full Sequence
AATTGAGGGGATAACGCAGGAAAGAACATGTGAGCAAAAGGCCAGCAAAAGGCCAGGAACCGTAAAAAGG
CCGCGTTGCTGGCGTTTTTCCATAGGCTCCGCCCCCCTGACGAGCATCACAAAAATCGACGCTCAAGTCA
GAGGTGGCGAAACCCGACAGGACTATAAAGATACCAGGCGTTTCCCCCTGGAAGCTCCCTCGTGCGCTCT
CCTGTTCCGACCCTGCCGCTTACCGGATACCTGTCCGCCTTTCTCCCTTCGGGAAGCGTGGCGCTTTCTC
ATAGCTCACGCTGTAGGTATCTCAGTTCGGTGTAGGTCGTTCGCTCCAAGCTGGGCTGTGTGCACGAACC
CCCCGTTCAGCCCGACCGCTGCGCCTTATCCGGTAACTATCGTCTTGAGTCCAACCCGGTAAGACACGAC
TTATCGCCACTGGCAGCAGCCACTGGTAACAGGATTAGCAGAGCGAGGTATGTAGGCGGTGCTACAGAGT
TCTTGAAGTGGTGGCCTAACTACGGCTACACTAGAAGAACAGTATTTGGTATCTGCGCTCTGCTGAAGCC
AGTTACCTTCGGAAAAAGAGTTGGTAGCTCTTGATCCGGCAAACAAACCACCGCTGGTAGCGGTGGTTTT
TTTGTTTGCAAGCAGCAGATTACGCGCAGAAAAAAAGGATCTCAAGAAGATCCTTTGATCTTTTCTACGG
GGTCTGACGCTCAGTGGAACGAAAACTCACGTTAAGGGATTTTGGTCATGAGATTATCAAAAAGGATCTT
CACCTAGATCCTTTTAAATTAAAAATGAAGTTTTAAATCAATCTAAAGTATATATGAGTAAACTTGGTCT
GACAGTTACCAATGCTTAATCAGTGAGGCACCTATCTCAGCGATCTGTCTATTTCGTTCATCCATAGTTG
CCTGACTCCCCGTCGTGTAGATAACTACGATACGGGAGGGCTTACCATCTGGCCCCAGTGCTGCAATGAT
ACCGCGAGAACCACGCTCACCGGCTCCAGATTTATCAGCAATAAACCAGCCAGCCGGAAGGGCCGAGCGC
AGAAGTGGTCCTGCAACTTTATCCGCCTCCATCCAGTCTATTAATTGTTGCCGGGAAGCTAGAGTAAGTA
GTTCGCCAGTTAATAGTTTGCGCAACGTTGTTGCCATTGCTACAGGCATCGTGGTGTCACGCTCGTCGTT
TGGTATGGCTTCATTCAGCTCCGGTTCCCAACGATCAAGGCGAGTTACATGATCCCCCATGTTGTGCAAA
AAAGCGGTTAGCTCCTTCGGTCCTCCGATCGTTGTCAGAAGTAAGTTGGCCGCAGTGTTATCACTCATGG
TTATGGCAGCACTGCATAATTCTCTTACTGTCATGCCATCCGTAAGATGCTTTTCTGTGACTGGTGAGTA
CTCAACCAAGTCATTCTGAGAATAGTGTATGCGGCGACCGAGTTGCTCTTGCCCGGCGTCAATACGGGAT
AATACCGCGCCACATAGCAGAACTTTAAAAGTGCTCATCATTGGAAAACGTTCTTCGGGGCGAAAACTCT
CAAGGATCTTACCGCTGTTGAGATCCAGTTCGATGTAACCCACTCGTGCACCCAACTGATCTTCAGCATC
TTTTACTTTCACCAGCGTTTCTGGGTGAGCAAAAACAGGAAGGCAAAATGCCGCAAAAAAGGGAATAAGG
GCGACACGGAAATGTTGAATACTCATACTCTTCCTTTTTCAATATTATTGAAGCATTTATCAGGGTTATT
GTCTCATGAGCGGATACATATTTGAATGTAGCTCCGAATTTCTCGAGGGCTTGTCGACGACGGCGGTCTC
CGTCGTCAGGATCATGAATTCGACCCGCCTGCCACCATGACCGAGTACAAGCCCACGGTGCGCCTCGCCA
CCCGCGACGACGTCCCCCGGGCCGTACGCACCCTCGCCGCCGCGTTCGCCGACTACCCCGCCACGCGCCA
CACCGTCGACCCGGACCGCCACATCGAGCGGGTCACCGAGCTGCAAGAACTCTTCCTCACGCGCGTCGGG
CTCGACATCGGCAAGGTGTGGGTCGCGGACGACGGCGCCGCGGTGGCGGTCTGGACCACGCCGGAGAGCG
TCGAAGCGGGGGCGGTGTTCGCCGAGATCGGCCCGCGCATGGCCGAGTTGAGCGGTTCCCGGCTGGCCGC
GCAGCAACAGATGGAAGGCCTCCTGGCGCCGCACCGGCCCAAGGAGCCCGCGTGGTTCCTGGCCACCGTC
GGCGTCTCGCCCGACCACCAGGGCAAGGGTCTGGGCAGCGCCGTCGTGCTCCCCGGAGTGGAGGCGGCCG
AGCGCGCCGGGGTGCCCGCCTTCCTGGAGACATCCGCGCCCCGCAACCTCCCCTTCTACGAGCGGCTCGG
CTTCACCGTCACCGCCGACGTCGAGGTGCCCGAAGGACCGCGCACCTGGTGCATGACCCGCAAGCCCGGT
GCCTGATACGCGTGAATTCACTCCTCAGGTGCAGGCTGCCTATCAGAAGGTGGTGGCTGGTGTGGCCAAT
GCCCTGGCTCACAAATACCACTGAGATCTTTTTCCCTCTGCCAAAAATTATGGGGACATCATGAAGCCCC
TTGAGCATCTGACTTCTGGCTAATAAAGGAAATTTATTTTCATTGCAATAGTGTGTTGGAATTTTTTGTG
TCTCTCACTCGGAAGGACATATGGGAGGGCAAATCATTTAAAACATCAGAATGAGTATTTGGTTTAGAGT
TTGGCAACATATGCCCATATGCTGGCTGCCATGAACAAAGGTTGGCTATAAAGAGGTCATCAGTATATGA
AACAGCCCCCTGCTGTCCATTCCTTATTCCATAGAAAAGCCTTGACTTGAGGTTAGATTTTTTTTATATT
TTGTTTTGTGTTATTTTTTTCTTTAACATCCCTAAAATTTTCCTTACATGTTTTACTAGCCAGATTTTTC
CTCCTCTCCTGACTACTCCCAGTCATAGCTGTCCCTCTTCTCTTATGGAGATCCCTCGACCTGCAGCCCA
AGCTTGAATTCTCTAGAATTACCCTGTTATCCCTATGCTTGGTTTACCGAGCTCTTATTGGTTTTCAAAC
TTCATTGACTGTGCCCAACGCGCCTGGGAGCTCACGGGGACAGCCCCCCCCCAAAGCCCCCAGGGATGTA
ATTACGTCCCTCCCCCGCTAGGGGGCAGCAGCGAGCCGCCCGGGGCTCCGCTCCGGTCCGGCGCTCCCCC
CGCATCCCCGAGCCGGCAGCGTGCGGGGACAGCCCGGGCACGGGGAAGGTGGCACGGGATCGCTTTCCTC
TGAACGCTTCTCGCTGCTCTTTGAGCCTGCAGACACCTGGGGGGATACGGGGAAAAAGCTAGGCTGAAAG
ACCGGTTCTTAGAATGACACGCGCCTGGGAGCTCACGGGGACAGCCCCCCCCCAAAGCCCCCAGGGATGT
AATTACGTCCCTCCCCCGCTAGGGGGCAGCAGCGAGCCGCCCGGGGCTCCGCTCCGGTCCGGCGCTCCCC
CCGCATCCCCGAGCCGGCAGCGTGCGGGGACAGCCCGGGCACGGGGAAGGTGGCACGGGATCGCTTTCCT
CTGAACGCTTCTCGCTGCTCTTTGAGCCTGCAGACACCTGGGGGGATACGGGGAAAAAGCTAACTTCTGA
GACGACAACTTTGTATAGAAAAGTTGGCTCCGAATTCGCCCTTGACAGCAGAGATCCAGTTTGGTTAATT
AATTGGCTCCGGTGCCCGTCAGTGGGCAGAGCGCACATCGCCCACAGTCCCCGAGAAGTTGTGGGGAGGG
GTCGGCAATTGAACCGGTGCCTAGAGAAGGTGGCGCGGGGTAAACTGGGAAAGTGATGTCGTGTACTGGC
TCCGCCTTTTTCCCGAGGGTGGGGGAGAACCGTATATAAGTGCAGTAGTCGCCGTGAACGTTCTTTTTCG
CAACGGGTTTGCCGCCAGAACACAGGTAAGTGCCGTGTGTGGTTCCCGCGGGCCTGGCCTCTTTACGGGT
TATGGCCCTTGCGTGCCTTGAATTACTTCCACCTGGCTGCAGTACGTGATTCTTGATCCCGAGCTTCGGG
TTGGAAGTGGGTGGGAGAGTTCGAGGCCTTGCGCTTAAGGAGCCCCTTCGCCTCGTGCTTGAGTTGAGGC
CTGGCCTGGGCGCTGGGGCCGCCGCGTGCGAATCTGGTGGCACCTTCGCGCCTGTCTCGCTGCTTTCGAT
AAGTCTCTAGCCATTTAAAATTTTTGATGACCTGCTGCGACGCTTTTTTTCTGGCAAGATAGTCTTGTAA
ATGCGGGCCAAGATCTGCACACTGGTATTTCGGTTTTTGGGGCCGCGGGCGGCGACGGGGCCCGTGCGTC
CCAGCGCACATGTTCGGCGAGGCGGGGCCTGCGAGCGCGGCCACCGAGAATCGGACGGGGGTAGTCTCAA
GCTGGCCGGCCTGCTCTGGTGCCTGGCCTCGCGCCGCCGTGTATCGCCCCGCCCTGGGCGGCAAGGCTGG
CCCGGTCGGCACCAGTTGCGTGAGCGGAAAGATGGCCGCTTCCCGGCCCTGCTGCAGGGAGCTCAAAATG
GAGGACGCGGCGCTCGGGAGAGCGGGCGGGTGAGTCACCCACACAAAGGAAAAGGGCCTTTCCGTCCTCA
GCCGTCGCTTCATGTGACTCCACGGAGTACCGGGCGCCGTCCAGGCACCTCGATTAGTTCTCGAGCTTTT
GGAGTACGTCGTCTTTAGGTTGGGGGGAGGGGTTTTATGCGATGGAGTTTCCCCACACTGAGTGGGTGGA
GACTGAAGTTAGGCCAGCTTGGCACTTGATGTAATTCTCCTTGGAATTTGCCCTTTTTGAGTTTGGATCT
TGGTTCATTCTCAAGCCTCAGACAGTGGTTCAAAGTTTTTTTCTTCCATTTCAGGTGTCGTGAGAAGGGC
GAATTCGACCCAAGTTTGTACAAAAAAGCAGGCTGGATCCAGGTGCCACCATGGTGAGCGAGCTGATTAA
GGAGAACATGCACATGAAGCTGTACATGGAGGGCACCGTGAACAACCACCACTTCAAGTGCACATCCGAG
GGCGAAGGCAAGCCCTACGAGGGCACCCAGACCATGAGAATCAAGGCGGTCGAGGGCGGCCCTCTCCCCT
TCGCCTTCGACATCCTGGCTACCAGCTTCATGTACGGCAGCAAAACCTTCATCAACCACACCCAGGGCAT
CCCCGACTTCTTTAAGCAGTCCTTCCCCGAGGGCTTCACATGGGAGAGAGTCACCACATACGAAGATGGG
GGCGTGCTGACCGCTACCCAGGACACCAGCCTCCAGGACGGCTGCCTCATCTACAACGTCAAGATCAGAG
GGGTGAACTTCCCATCCAACGGCCCTGTGATGCAGAAGAAAACACTCGGCTGGGAGGCCTCCACCGAGAC
ACTGTACCCCGCTGACGGCGGCCTGGAAGGCAGAGCCGACATGGCCCTGAAGCTCGTGGGCGGGGGCCAC
CTGATCTGCAACCTTAAGACCACATACAGATCCAAGAAACCCGCTAAGAACCTCAAGATGCCCGGCGTCT
ACTATGTGGACAGGAGACTGGAAAGAATCAAGGAGGCCGACAAAGAGACATACGTCGAGCAGCACGAGGT
GGCTGTGGCCAGATACTGCGACCTCCCTAGCAAACTGGGGCACAAACTTAATTGAGAATTCTACCACCCA
GCTTTCTTGTACAAAGTGGTACGTCTCAAGACCAGAGGTCTCTGCTTGTGCGAGCACCCACCTGGAGATC
CATGGACCCACCTGGAGATCCATGGACCCACCTGGAGATCCATGGACCCACCTGGAGATCCATGGCAACC
AGAAGAGACCTGTGCTTCACTCCTCAGGTGCAGGCTGCCTATCAGAAGGTGGTGGCTGGTGTGGCCAATG
CCCTGGCTCACAAATACCACTGAGATCTTTTTCCCTCTGCCAAAAATTATGGGGACATCATGAAGCCCCT
TGAGCATCTGACTTCTGGCTAATAAAGGAAATTTATTTTCATTGCAATAGTGTGTTGGAATTTTTTGTGT
CTCTCACTCGGAAGGACATATGGGAGGGCAAATCATTTAAAACATCAGAATGAGTATTTGGTTTAGAGTT
TGGCAACATATGCCCATATGCTGGCTGCCATGAACAAAGGTTGGCTATAAAGAGGTCATCAGTATATGAA
ACAGCCCCCTGCTGTCCATTCCTTATTCCATAGAAAAGCCTTGACTTGAGGTTAGATTTTTTTTATATTT
TGTTTTGTGTTATTTTTTTCTTTAACATCCCTAAAATTTTCCTTACATGTTTTACTAGCCAGATTTTTCC
TCCTCTCCTGACTACTCCCAGTCATAGCTGTCCCTCTTCTCTTATGGAGATCCCGAGCGGTGCGTTTTTA
TGCTTGTAGTATTGTATAATGTTTTTAAGATCCAAGCTTCTGACCTCTTCTCTTCCTCCCACAGGGCCTC
GAGACAATTGCATCGATGGTACCAGTGAAAGTCTGCAATGAATTCGAGTTGGCGCGCCTGTCATTCTAAA
TCTCTCTTTCAGCCTAAAGCTTTTTCCCCGTATCCCCCCAGGTGTCTGCAGGCTCAAAGAGCAGCGAGAA
GCGTTCAGAGGAAAGCGATCCCGTGCCACCTTCCCCGTGCCCGGGCTGTCCCCGCACGCTGCCGGCTCGG
GGATGCGGGGGGAGCGCCGGACCGGAGCGGAGCCCCGGGCGGCTCGCTGCTGCCCCCTAGCGGGGGAGGG
ACGTAATTACATCCCTGGGGGCTTTGGGAGGGGGCTGTCCCCGTGAGCTCCCAGGCGCGCCTGTCATTCT
AAATCTCTCTTTCAGCCTAAAGCTTTTTCCCCGTATCCCCCCAGGTGTCTGCAGGCTCAAAGAGCAGCGA
GAAGCGTTCAGAGGAAAGCGATCCCGTGCCACCTTCCCCGTGCCCGGGCTGTCCCCGCACGCTGCCGGCT
CGGGGATGCGGGGGGAGCGCCGGACCGGAGCGGAGCCCCGGGCGGCTCGCTGCTGCCCCCTAGCGGGGGA
GGGACGTAATTACATCCCTGGGGGCTTTGGGGGGGGGCTGTCCCCGTGAGCTCCCAGGCGCGCCAACTCG
GTACCGTATCGATGTCGACGTTAACGCTAGTGATATCAACTTTGTATAGAAAAGTTGGCTCCGAATTCGC
CCTTGACAGCAGAGATCCAGTTTGGTTAATTAATTGGCTCCGGTGCCCGTCAGTGGGCAGAGCGCACATC
GCCCACAGTCCCCGAGAAGTTGTGGGGAGGGGTCGGCAATTGAACCGGTGCCTAGAGAAGGTGGCGCGGG
GTAAACTGGGAAAGTGATGTCGTGTACTGGCTCCGCCTTTTTCCCGAGGGTGGGGGAGAACCGTATATAA
GTGCAGTAGTCGCCGTGAACGTTCTTTTTCGCAACGGGTTTGCCGCCAGAACACAGGTAAGTGCCGTGTG
TGGTTCCCGCGGGCCTGGCCTCTTTACGGGTTATGGCCCTTGCGTGCCTTGAATTACTTCCACCTGGCTG
CAGTACGTGATTCTTGATCCCGAGCTTCGGGTTGGAAGTGGGTGGGAGAGTTCGAGGCCTTGCGCTTAAG
GAGCCCCTTCGCCTCGTGCTTGAGTTGAGGCCTGGCCTGGGCGCTGGGGCCGCCGCGTGCGAATCTGGTG
GCACCTTCGCGCCTGTCTCGCTGCTTTCGATAAGTCTCTAGCCATTTAAAATTTTTGATGACCTGCTGCG
ACGCTTTTTTTCTGGCAAGATAGTCTTGTAAATGCGGGCCAAGATCTGCACACTGGTATTTCGGTTTTTG
GGGCCGCGGGCGGCGACGGGGCCCGTGCGTCCCAGCGCACATGTTCGGCGAGGCGGGGCCTGCGAGCGCG
GCCACCGAGAATCGGACGGGGGTAGTCTCAAGCTGGCCGGCCTGCTCTGGTGCCTGGCCTCGCGCCGCCG
TGTATCGCCCCGCCCTGGGCGGCAAGGCTGGCCCGGTCGGCACCAGTTGCGTGAGCGGAAAGATGGCCGC
TTCCCGGCCCTGCTGCAGGGAGCTCAAAATGGAGGACGCGGCGCTCGGGAGAGCGGGCGGGTGAGTCACC
CACACAAAGGAAAAGGGCCTTTCCGTCCTCAGCCGTCGCTTCATGTGACTCCACGGAGTACCGGGCGCCG
TCCAGGCACCTCGATTAGTTCTCGAGCTTTTGGAGTACGTCGTCTTTAGGTTGGGGGGAGGGGTTTTATG
CGATGGAGTTTCCCCACACTGAGTGGGTGGAGACTGAAGTTAGGCCAGCTTGGCACTTGATGTAATTCTC
CTTGGAATTTGCCCTTTTTGAGTTTGGATCTTGGTTCATTCTCAAGCCTCAGACAGTGGTTCAAAGTTTT
TTTCTTCCATTTCAGGTGTCGTGAGAAGGGCGAATTCGACCCAAGTTTGTACAAAAAAGCAGGCTCGCCA
CCATGGTGAGCAAGGGCGAGGAGCTGTTCACCGGGGTGGTGCCCATCCTGGTCGAGCTGGACGGCGACGT
AAACGGCCACAAGTTCAGCGTGAGGGGCGAGGGCGAGGGCGATGCCACCAACGGCAAGCTGACCCTGAAG
TTCATCTGCACCACCGGCAAGCTGCCCGTGCCCTGGCCCACCCTCGTGACCACCCTGAGCCACGGCGTGC
AGTGCTTCGCCCGCTACCCCGACCACATGAAGCAGCACGACTTCTTCAAGTCCGCCATGCCCGAAGGCTA
CGTCCAGGAGCGCACCATCTTCTTCAAGGACGACGGCACCTACAAGACCCGCGCCGAGGTGAAGTTCGAG
GGCGACACCCTAGTGAACCGCATCGAGCTGAAGGGCGTCGACTTCAAGGAGGACGGCAACATCCTGGGGC
ACAAGCTGGAGTACAACTTCAACAGCCACAACATCTATATCATGGCCGTCAAGCAGAAGAACGGCATCAA
GGTGAACTTCAAGATCCGCCACAACGTGGAGGACGGCAGCGTGCAGCTCGCCGACCACTACCAGCAGAAC
ACCCCCATCGGCGACGGCCCCGTGCTGCTGCCCGACAGCCACTACCTGAGCACCCAGTCCGTGCTGAGCA
AAGACCCCAACGAGAAGCGCGATCACATGGTCCTGCTGGAGTTCCGCACCGCCGCCGGGATCACTCTCGG
CATGGACGAGCTGTACAAGTAATACCACCCAGCTTTCTTGTACAAAGTGGTACGCGTGAATTCACTCCTC
AGGTGCAGGCTGCCTATCAGAAGGTGGTGGCTGGTGTGGCCAATGCCCTGGCTCACAAATACCACTGAGA
TCTTTTTCCCTCTGCCAAAAATTATGGGGACATCATGAAGCCCCTTGAGCATCTGACTTCTGGCTAATAA
AGGAAATTTATTTTCATTGCAATAGTGTGTTGGAATTTTTTGTGTCTCTCACTCGGAAGGACATATGGGA
GGGCAAATCATTTAAAACATCAGAATGAGTATTTGGTTTAGAGTTTGGCAACATATGCCCATATGCTGGC
TGCCATGAACAAAGGTTGGCTATAAAGAGGTCATCAGTATATGAAACAGCCCCCTGCTGTCCATTCCTTA
TTCCATAGAAAAGCCTTGACTTGAGGTTAGATTTTTTTTATATTTTGTTTTGTGTTATTTTTTTCTTTAA
CATCCCTAAAATTTTCCTTACATGTTTTACTAGCCAGATTTTTCCTCCTCTCCTGACTACTCCCAGTCAT
AGCTGTCCCTCTTCTCTTATGGAGATCCCTCGACCTGCAGCCCAAGCTTGGCGTAATCATGGTCATAGCT
GTTTCCTGTGTGAAATTGTTATCCGCTCACAATTCCACACAACATACGAGCCGGAAGCATAAAGTGTAAA
GCCTGGGGTGCCTAATGAGTGAGCTAACTCACATTAATTGCGTTGCGCTCACTGCCCGCTTTCCAGTCGG
GAAACCTGTCGTGCCAGCGGATCGACAGTACTAAGCTTGGTCTAATACCCAATCTCTCGTCTTATCCAGA
TGTTTTATACGCCTCTGGCCCGTGTCTCAAAATCTCTGATGTTACATTGCACAAGATAAAATAATATCAT
CATGAACAATAAAACTGTCTGCTTACATAAACAGTAATACAAGGGGTGTTATGAGCCATATTCAACGGGA
AACGTCGAGGCCGCGATTAAATTCCAACATGGATGCTGATTTATATGGGTATAAATGGGCTCGCGATAAT
GTCGGGCAATCAGGTGCGACAATCTATCGCTTGTATGGGAAGCCCGATGCGCCAGAGTTGTTTCTGAAAC
ATGGCAAAGGTAGCGTTGCCAATGATGTTACAGATGAGATGGTCAGACTAAACTGGCTGACGGAATTTAT
GCCTCTTCCGACCATCAAGCATTTTATCCGTACTCCTGATGATGCATGGTTACTCACCACTGCGATCCCC
GGAAAAACAGCATTCCAGGTATTAGAAGAATATCCTGATTCAGGTGAAAATATTGTTGATGCGCTGGCAG
TGTTCCTGCGCCGGTTGCATTCGATTCCTGTTTGTAATTGTCCTTTTAACAGCGATCGCGTATTTCGTCT
CGCTCAGGCGCAATCACGAATGAATAACGGTTTGGTTGATGCGAGTGATTTTGATGACGAGCGTAATGGC
TGGCCTGTTGAACAAGTCTGGAAAGAAATGCATAAACTTTTGCCATTCTCACCGGATTCAGTCGTCACTC
ATGGTGATTTCTCACTTGATAACCTTATTTTTGACGAGGGGAAATTAATAGGTTGTATTGATGTTGGACG
AGTCGGAATCGCAGACCGATACCAGGATCTTGCCATCCTATGGAACTGCCTCGGTGAGTTTTCTCCTTCA
TTACAGAAACGGCTTTTTCAAAAATATGGTATTGATAATCCTGATATGAATAAATTGCAGTTTCATTTGA
TGCTCGATGAGTTTTTCTAATCAGAATTGGTTAATTGGTTGTAACACTGGCAGAGCATTACGCTGACTTG
ACGGGACGGCGCAAGCTCATGACCAAAATCCCTTAACGTGAGTTACGCGTCGTTCCACTGAGCGTCAGAG
GTATCACTAGTATTACAGAGGTAAGTTATAACAGTCGCCTAACCC
Features (pLannotate 1.2.2; 28 found; start..end, strand, type, name):
     87..675     -  rep_origin     ori: high-copy-number ColE1/pMB1/pBR322/pUC origin of replication
    846..1706    -  CDS            AmpR: β-lactamase; bla; confers resistance to ampicillin, carbenicillin, and related antibiotics
   1707..1778    -  promoter       AmpR promoter: bla
   1857..2456    +  CDS            PuroR: puromycin N-acetyltransferase; pac from Streptomyces alboniger; confers resistance to puromycin
   2461..2541    +  CDS            HBB (fragment): HBB_PONPY - Experimental evidence at transcript level: Swiss-Prot protein existence level 2. Involved in oxygen transport from the lung to the various peripheral tissues. From Pongo pygmaeus (Bornean orangutan).
   2612..2667    +  polyA_signal   β-globin poly(A) signal: rabbit β-globin polyadenylation signal (Gil and Proudfoot, 1987)
   3646..3666    +  protein_bind   attB4: mutant version of attB; core recombination site for the Gateway® BP reaction BP Clonase™
   3734..3945    +  promoter       EF-1α core promoter: core promoter for human elongation factor EF-1α
   3946..4884    +  intron         EF-1α intron A: intron upstream of the start codon of human EF-1α
   4911..4931    +  protein_bind   attB1: mutant version of attB; core recombination site for the Gateway® BP reaction BP Clonase™
   4951..5646    +  CDS            mKate2: mKate2 is a basic (constitutively fluorescent) red fluorescent protein published in 2009, derived from Entacmaea quadricolor. It is reported to be a rapidly-maturing monomer with moderate acid sensitivity.
   5666..5690    -  protein_bind   attB2: mutant version of attB; recombination site for the Gateway® BP reaction BP Clonase™
   5826..5900    +  CDS            HBB (fragment): HBB_PONPY - Experimental evidence at transcript level: Swiss-Prot protein existence level 2. Involved in oxygen transport from the lung to the various peripheral tissues. From Pongo pygmaeus (Bornean orangutan).
   5971..6026    +  polyA_signal   β-globin poly(A) signal: rabbit β-globin polyadenylation signal (Gil and Proudfoot, 1987)
   6410..6435    +  misc_feature   SA: splice acceptor site
   7107..7127    +  protein_bind   attB4: mutant version of attB; core recombination site for the Gateway® BP reaction BP Clonase™
   7195..7406    +  promoter       EF-1α core promoter: core promoter for human elongation factor EF-1α
   7407..8345    +  intron         EF-1α intron A: intron upstream of the start codon of human EF-1α
   8372..8392    +  protein_bind   attB1: mutant version of attB; core recombination site for the Gateway® BP reaction BP Clonase™
   8403..9119    +  CDS            EBFP2: EBFP2 is a basic (constitutively fluorescent) blue fluorescent protein published in 2007, derived from Aequorea victoria. It is reported to be a rapidly-maturing monomer with moderate acid sensitivity.
   9127..9151    -  protein_bind   attB2: mutant version of attB; recombination site for the Gateway® BP reaction BP Clonase™
   9155..9235    +  CDS            HBB (fragment): HBB_PONPY - Experimental evidence at transcript level: Swiss-Prot protein existence level 2. Involved in oxygen transport from the lung to the various peripheral tissues. From Pongo pygmaeus (Bornean orangutan).
   9306..9361    +  polyA_signal   β-globin poly(A) signal: rabbit β-globin polyadenylation signal (Gil and Proudfoot, 1987)
   9744..9766    -  protein_bind   lac operator (fragment): The lac repressor binds to the lac operator to inhibit transcription in E. coli. This inhibition can be relieved by adding lactose or isopropyl-β-D-thiogalactopyranoside (IPTG). lac repressor encoded by lacI
   9770..9800    -  promoter       lac promoter: promoter for the E. coli lac operon
   9815..9836    -  protein_bind   CAP binding site: CAP binding activates transcription in the presence of cAMP. E. coli catabolite activator protein
   9849..9888    -  CDS            lacI (fragment): lac repressor; lacI; The lac repressor binds to the lac operator to inhibit transcription in E. coli. This inhibition can be relieved by adding lactose or isopropyl-β-D-thiogalactopyranoside (IPTG).
  10061..10870   +  CDS            KanR: aminoglycoside phosphotransferase; aph(3')-Ia; confers resistance to kanamycin in bacteria or G418 (Geneticin®) in eukaryotes
