[The description below was written by a language model from this plasmid's Addgene catalogue record and pLannotate feature annotations shown in this document.]
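Description:
LSB-hsa-miR-490-5p is a mammalian expression and synthetic biology plasmid built on the Low Sensor Backbone (LSB). It serves as a two-colour fluorescent sensor of human miR-490-5p activity. The depositor sequence is about 11 kb. It carries a high-copy ColE1/pUC-type origin and two bacterial markers, AmpR (β-lactamase) and KanR (aph(3')-Ia), and the catalogue lists selection with both ampicillin and kanamycin.

The payload consists of two similarly built transcription units. Each is driven by the human EF-1α core promoter with its intron A, is flanked by Gateway attB4, attB1 and attB2 sites, and ends in a rabbit β-globin polyadenylation signal. The first unit encodes the red fluorescent protein mKate2 and, according to the record, carries the hsa-miR-490-5p target in its 3' UTR. The target itself is not annotated in the feature table, but an unannotated gap between attB2 and the β-globin sequences would be consistent with that position. The second unit encodes the blue protein EBFP2 without a target and acts as an internal reference for delivery and expression. When miR-490-5p is active in a transfected cell, mKate2 is repressed relative to EBFP2, so the ratio of the two signals reports miRNA activity.

A puromycin N-acetyltransferase gene followed by a third β-globin poly(A) signal is also present for selection in mammalian cells, although no promoter is annotated for it. The depositor warns that the repeated poly(A) elements make the plasmid inherently unstable. The depositor also notes that the physical plasmid differs slightly from the deposited sequence, including short insertions flanking the puromycin coding region that do not impair puromycin selection.
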