Addgene plasmid #103561: LSB-hsa-miR-490-5p
Purpose: Used to sense miRNA activity using fluorescence based tools. hsa-miR-490-5p target in 3' UTR of of mKate. miRNA activity can be measured by the repression of mKate2 relative to EBFP2 fluorescent proteins . Plasmid is inherently unstable; please see Depositor Comments
Depositing lab: Ron Weiss. Depositing organization: Massachusetts Institute of Technology. Publication: A mixed antagonistic/synergistic miRNA repression model enables accurate predictions of multi-input miRNA sensor activity. Gam JJ, Babb J, Weiss R. Nat Commun. 2018 Jun 22;9(1):2430. doi: 10.1038/s41467-018-04575-0. PubMed 29934631.
Backbone
  Vector backbone: Low Sensor Backbone (LSB)
  Vector type: Mammalian Expression, Synthetic Biology
Growth in bacteria
  Bacterial resistance: Ampicillin and Kanamycin, 100 & 50 μg/mL
  Growth temperature: 30°C
  Growth strain: NEB Stable
  Copy number: High Copy
Gene/Insert
  Gene/Insert name: hsa-miR-490-5p target
  Species: H. sapiens (human)
  Entrez Gene: MIR490 (a.k.a. MIRN490, hsa-mir-490, miR-490)
  Promoter: EF-1a
  Cloning method: Gibson Cloning
Terms and licenses: Academic/Nonprofit Terms; Industry Terms: Not Available to Industry
Depositor comments: Please note that this plasmid is inherently unstable due to a repeating poly A element. We recommend performing a diagnostic digest on multiple colonies upon receipt. The depositors would like to note the presence of several discrepancies between the depositor sequence and physical plasmid sequence. In particular, the sequences upstream and downstream of the puromycin coding region have 10 bp insertions which do not affect the ability to perform puromycin selection. The sequences for those regions within the physical plasmids are as follows: Upstream of Puro: GAATTCGACCGCCTGTCTCAAGGTGCCACC; Downstream of Puro: GCTTTGAGACTACGCGTGAATTCACTCCTC. Please contact if you are interested in this plasmid prior to placing an order.
How to cite: LSB-hsa-miR-490-5p was a gift from Ron Weiss (Addgene plasmid # 103561 ; http://n2t.net/addgene:103561 ; RRID:Addgene_103561)
