>Addgene plasmid #103561 | LSB-hsa-miR-490-5p | depositor partial sequence | sequence record 196171 | hsa-miR-490-5p target
ACCCACCTGGAGATCCATGG
